Addgene plasmid #53974: pCMV3FLAG_hGTPBP4
Purpose: Mammalian expression plasmid for human GTPBP4 with n-terminal 3xFLAG epitope fused.
Depositing lab: Martin Dorf. Depositing organization: Harvard Medical School. Publication: TRIM65 regulates microRNA activity by ubiquitination of TNRC6. Li S, Wang L, Fu B, Berman MA, Diallo A, Dorf ME. Proc Natl Acad Sci U S A. 2014 May 13;111(19):6970-5. doi: 10.1073/pnas.1322545111. Epub 2014 Apr 28. PubMed 24778252.
Backbone
  Vector backbone: pCMV-3Tag-6
  Backbone manufacturer: Agilent (formerly Stratagene)
  Backbone size w/o insert (bp): 5202
  Total vector size (bp): 7107
  Modifications to backbone: Translation initiates from the vector's n-terminal FLAGs; the native ATG of the GTPBP4 CDS is deleted. The native TAG stop is included, followed by GAT then the backbone after the ApaI site.
  Vector type: Mammalian Expression
  Selectable markers: Hygromycin
Growth in bacteria
  Bacterial resistance: Ampicillin, 100 μg/mL
  Growth temperature: 37°C
  Growth strain: DH5alpha
  Copy number: High Copy
Gene/Insert
  Gene/Insert name: GTPBP4 (alt names: GTP binding protein 4; NGB; CRFG; NOG1)
  Species: H. sapiens (human)
  Insert size (bp): 1905
  Entrez Gene: GTPBP4 (a.k.a. RP11-38M7.5, CRFG, NGB, NOG1)
  Promoter: CMV
  Tag / fusion protein: 3x FLAG (N terminal on backbone)
  Cloning method: Restriction Enzyme; 5′ cloning site EcoRV (not destroyed); 3′ cloning site ApaI (destroyed during cloning)
  Sequencing primers: 5′ T3, CMV forward; 3′ T7 (41bp from insert), BGH reverse
Terms and licenses: Academic/Nonprofit Terms; Industry Terms: Not Available to Industry
How to cite: pCMV3FLAG_hGTPBP4 was a gift from Martin Dorf (Addgene plasmid # 53974 ; http://n2t.net/addgene:53974 ; RRID:Addgene_53974)
