[The description below was written by a language model from this plasmid's Addgene catalogue record and pLannotate feature annotations shown in this document.]
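Description:
pCMV3FLAG_hGTPBP4 is a mammalian expression plasmid of about 7.1 kb built on the commercial pCMV-3Tag-6 backbone. It expresses human GTPBP4 (also called NOG1, CRFG or NGB), a GTP-binding protein involved in biogenesis of the 60S ribosomal subunit, with an N-terminal 3xFLAG epitope. In bacteria it is maintained as a high-copy plasmid through a ColE1/pUC-type origin and selected with ampicillin via the bla gene. An f1 origin is also present, which permits single-stranded DNA production. For mammalian cells, a hygromycin B phosphotransferase cassette, driven by a minimal HSV thymidine kinase promoter and terminated by the HSV TK polyadenylation signal, allows selection of stable transfectants. The short UL24 and gH "CDS" fragments in the annotation flank this cassette and most likely reflect herpesvirus sequence carried along with the TK regulatory regions rather than functional genes.

The expression unit consists of the CMV immediate-early enhancer and promoter, the vector-encoded 3xFLAG tag, the roughly 1.9 kb GTPBP4 coding sequence and the bovine growth hormone polyadenylation signal. Translation starts at the vector's FLAG tags, so the native GTPBP4 start codon was removed, while the native stop codon is retained. The insert was cloned between EcoRV, which is preserved, and ApaI, which was destroyed. T3 and T7 phage promoters flank the tagged insert and serve as sequencing primer sites. They could also support in vitro transcription.

The FLAG tag allows anti-FLAG detection or immunoprecipitation of overexpressed GTPBP4 in transfected cells. The associated publication concerns TRIM65 and microRNA regulation, but the record does not state the specific role of this construct in that study.
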