Features (pLannotate 1.2.2; 19 found; start..end, strand, type, name):
     67..370     +  enhancer       CMV enhancer: human cytomegalovirus immediate early enhancer
    371..574     +  promoter       CMV promoter: human cytomegalovirus (CMV) immediate early promoter
    620..638     +  promoter       T3 promoter: promoter for bacteriophage T3 RNA polymerase
    651..674     +  misc_feature   MCS (fragment): pBluescript multiple cloning site
    682..753     +  CDS            3xFLAG: three tandem FLAG® epitope tags
    763..792     +  misc_feature   MCS (fragment): pBluescript multiple cloning site
    790..2691    +  CDS            GTPBP4: GTPB4_HUMAN - Also known as CRFG, NOG1. Experimental evidence at protein level: Swiss-Prot protein existence level 1. Involved in the biogenesis of the 60S ribosomal subunit. From Homo sapiens (Human).
   2740..2758    -  promoter       T7 promoter: promoter for bacteriophage T7 RNA polymerase
   2793..3000    +  polyA_signal   bGH poly(A) signal: bovine growth hormone polyadenylation signal
   3034..3462    -  rep_origin     f1 ori (sequence partly withheld): f1 bacteriophage origin of replication; arrow indicates direction of (+) strand synthesis
   3489..3593    +  promoter       AmpR promoter: bla
   3594..4451    +  CDS            AmpR: β-lactamase; bla; confers resistance to ampicillin, carbenicillin, and related antibiotics
   4466..4645    -  CDS            UL24 (fragment): UL24_EHV1 - Protein inferred from homology: Swiss-Prot protein existence level 3. From Equine herpesvirus 1 (strain HVS25A) (EHV-1) (Equine abortion virus).
   4628..4690    +  promoter       Mini-TK promoter: minimal herpes simplex virus (HSV) thymidine kinase promoter
   4733..5770    +  CDS            HygR: hygromycin B phosphotransferase confers resistance to hygromycin
   5812..5860    +  polyA_signal   HSV TK poly(A) signal: herpes simplex virus thymidine kinase polyadenylation signal (Cole and Stacy, 1985)
   5951..5967    -  polyA_signal   bGH poly(A) signal (fragment): bovine growth hormone polyadenylation signal
   6060..6326    +  CDS            gH (fragment): GH_HHV11 - Experimental evidence at protein level: Swiss-Prot protein existence level 1. The heterodimer glycoprotein H-glycoprotein L is required for the fusion of viral and plasma membranes leading to virus entry into the host cell. Following initial binding to host receptor, membrane fusion is mediated by the fusion machinery composed of gB and the heterodimer gH/gL. May also be involved in the fusion between the virion envelope and the outer nuclear membrane during virion morphogenesis. From Human herpesvirus 1 (strain 17) (HHV-1) (Human herpes simplex virus 1).
   6411..6999    +  rep_origin     ori: high-copy-number ColE1/pMB1/pBR322/pUC origin of replication
>Addgene plasmid #53974 | pCMV3FLAG_hGTPBP4 | depositor full sequence | sequence record 84161 | pCMV3FLAG_hGTPBP4 sequence 7107 bps
ATGCATTAGTTATTAATAGTAATCAATTACGGGGTCATTAGTTCATAGCCCATATATGGAGTTCCGCGTT
ACATAACTTACGGTAAATGGCCCGCCTGGCTGACCGCCCAACGACCCCCGCCCATTGACGTCAATAATGA
CGTATGTTCCCATAGTAACGCCAATAGGGACTTTCCATTGACGTCAATGGGTGGAGTATTTACGGTAAAC
TGCCCACTTGGCAGTACATCAAGTGTATCATATGCCAAGTACGCCCCCTATTGACGTCAATGACGGTAAA
TGGCCCGCCTGGCATTATGCCCAGTACATGACCTTATGGGACTTTCCTACTTGGCAGTACATCTACGTAT
TAGTCATCGCTATTACCATGGTGATGCGGTTTTGGCAGTACATCAATGGGCGTGGATAGCGGTTTGACTC
ACGGGGATTTCCAAGTCTCCACCCCATTGACGTCAATGGGAGTTTGTTTTGGCACCAAAATCAACGGGAC
TTTCCAAAATGTCGTAACAACTCCGCCCCATTGACGCAAATGGGCGGTAGGCGTGTACGGTGGGAGGTCT
ATATAAGCAGAGCTGGTTTAGTGAACCGTCAGATCCGCTAGCGATTACGCCAAGCTCGAAATTAACCCTC
ACTAAAGGGAACAAAAGCTGGAGCTCCACCGCGGTGGCGGCCGCCACCATGGATTACAAGGATGACGACG
ATAAGGACTATAAGGACGATGATGACAAGGACTACAAAGATGATGACGATAAAGCCCGGGCGGGATCCCC
CGGGCTGCAGGAATTCGATATCGCACATTACAACTTCAAGAAAATTACGGTGGTGCCGTCCGCCAAGGAC
TTCATAGACCTCACGTTGTCGAAGACTCAACGAAAGACTCCAACCGTTATTCATAAACATTACCAAATAC
ATCGCATTAGACATTTTTACATGAGAAAAGTCAAATTTACTCAACAGAATTACCATGATAGACTTTCACA
AATTCTAACAGATTTCCCCAAATTGGATGATATTCATCCGTTCTATGCTGATTTGATGAATATTCTCTAC
GACAAGGATCATTACAAGTTGGCTCTGGGGCAAATAAATATTGCCAAAAATTTAGTGGACAATGTTGCTA
AAGATTATGTGCGACTGATGAAGTATGGCGACTCTCTCTACCGCTGCAAACAGCTGAAGCGTGCGGCCCT
GGGACGGATGTGCACAGTGATCAAGAGGCAGAAGCAGAGTTTGGAGTATTTGGAGCAAGTGCGTCAGCAT
TTATCCCGTTTGCCAACCATTGATCCGAATACCAGGACCCTGCTTTTGTGTGGGTACCCAAATGTTGGGA
AGTCCAGCTTCGTCAACAAGGTGACGAGAGCAGACGTGGATGTCCAGCCCTATGCGTTCACAACCAAGTC
TCTGTTTGTTGGGCACATGGATTATAAGTATCTACGTTGGCAGGTTGTAGACACTCCTGGGATCCTGGAC
CACCCTCTGGAGGATAGGAACACCATCGAGATGCAGGCCATCACTGCCCTGGCCCACCTCCGTGCTGCGG
TCCTGTATGTGATGGATTTGTCTGAGCAGTGTGGGCATGGGCTGAGGGAGCAGCTAGAACTCTTCCAGAA
CATCAGACCTCTCTTCATCAACAAGCCTCTCATAGTTGTAGCCAACAAATGTGATGTGAAGAGAATAGCT
GAACTTTCTGAAGATGATCAGAAAATATTTACAGATTTGCAGTCTGAAGGATTCCCTGTAATAGAGACCA
GCACCCTGACTGAGGAAGGTGTTATTAAAGTTAAAACAGAGGCTTGCGATAGGCTTTTGGCTCATCGAGT
GGAAACCAAAATGAAGGGAAATAAAGTGAATGAGGTGCTGAATAGACTGCACCTGGCTATCCCAACCAGG
AGGGACGATAAGGAGAGGCCCCCTTTCATCCCTGAAGGAGTGGTGGCTCGCAGGAAGAGGATGGAAACTG
AGGAGTCCAGGAAGAAGAGGGAACGAGATCTTGAGCTGGAAATGGGAGATGATTATATTTTGGATCTTCA
GAAGTACTGGGATTTAATGAATTTGTCTGAAAAACATGATAAGATACCAGAAATCTGGGAAGGCCATAAT
ATAGCTGATTATATTGATCCAGCCATCATGAAGAAATTGGAAGAATTAGAAAAAGAAGAAGAGCTGAGAA
CAGCTGCTGGAGAGTATGACAGTGTATCTGAGAGTGAAGACGAAGAGATGCTGGAAATCCGACAGCTGGC
AAAGCAAATTCGAGAGAAAAAGAAGTTGAAAATTCTGGAGTCCAAAGAAAAGAATACACAGGGACCCAGG
ATGCCGCGAACTGCTAAGAAGGTTCAGAGGACAGTTTTGGAGAAGGAGATGCATAGTCTTGGTGTTGACA
TGGACGATAAAGACGATGCCCATTACGCAGTCCAGGCAAGAAGATCCCGGAGCATCACTAGGAAAAGAAG
GCGGGAAGACTCTGCTCCCCCATCCTCTGTGGCCCGGAGTGGGAGTTGCTCTCGAACTCCACGTGACGTT
TCTGGTCTTAGGGATGTCAAGATGGTGAAGAAAGCCAAGACTATGATGAAGAATGCTCAGAAGAAGATGA
ATCGGTTGGGGAAGAAAGGGGAGGCGGATAGACACGTGTTTGATATGAAGCCCAAGCACTTGCTGTCTGG
GAAGAGGAAAGCTGGTAAAAAGGACAGGAGATAGGATACCTTAATTAATTAAGGTACCAGGTAAGTGTAC
CCAATTCGCCCTATAGTGAGTCGTATTACAATTCACTCGATCGGCTCGCTGATCAGCCTCGACTGTGCCT
TCTAGTTGCCAGCCATCTGTTGTTTGCCCCTCCCCCGTGCCTTCCTTGACCCTGGAAGGTGCCACTCCCA
CTGTCCTTTCCTAATAAAATGAGGAAATTGCATCGCATTGTCTGAGTAGGTGTCATTCTATTCTGGGGGG
TGGGGTGGGGCAGGACAGCAAGGGGGAGGATTGGGAAGACAATAGCAGGCATGCTGGGGAACGCGTAAAT
TGTAAGCGTTAATATTTTGTTAAAATTCGCGTTAAATTTTTGTTAAATCAGCTCATTTTTTAACCAATAG
GCCGAAATCGGCAAAATCCCTTATAAATCAAAAGAATAGACCGAGATAGGGT
[37 nt withheld, positions 3133-3169]
AAAGAACGTGGACTCCAACGTCAAAGG
[49 nt withheld, positions 3197-3245]
T
[91 nt withheld, positions 3247-3337]
G
[124 nt withheld, positions 3339-3462]
CAGGTGGCACTTTTCGGGGAAATGTGCGCGGAACCCCTATTTGTTTATTTTTCTAAATACATTCAAATAT
GTATCCGCTCATGAGACAATAACCCTGATAAATGCTTCAATAATATTGAAAAAGGAAGAGTATGAGTATT
CAACATTTCCGTGTCGCCCTTATTCCCTTTTTTGCGGCATTTTGCCTTCCTGTTTTTGCTCACCCAGAAA
CGCTGGTGAAAGTAAAAGATGCTGAAGATCAGTTGGGTGCACGAGTGGGTTACATCGAACTGGATCTCAA
CAGCGGTAAGATCCTTGAGAGTTTTCGCCCCGAAGAACGTTTTCCAATGATGAGCACTTTTAAAGTTCTG
CTATGTGGCGCGGTATTATCCCGTATTGACGCCGGGCAAGAGCAACTCGGTCGCCGCATACACTATTCTC
AGAATGACTTGGTTGAGTACTCACCAGTCACAGAAAAGCATCTTACGGATGGCATGACAGTAAGAGAATT
ATGCAGTGCTGCCATAACCATGAGTGATAACACTGCGGCCAACTTACTTCTGACAACGATCGGAGGACCG
AAGGAGCTAACCGCTTTTTTGCACAACATGGGGGATCATGTAACTCGCCTTGATCGTTGGGAACCGGAGC
TGAATGAAGCCATACCAAACGACGAGCGTGACACCACGATGCCTGTAGCAATGGCAACAACGTTGCGCAA
ACTATTAACTGGCGAACTACTTACTCTAGCTTCCCGGCAACAATTAATAGACTGGATGGAGGCGGATAAA
GTTGCAGGACCACTTCTGCGCTCGGCCCTTCCGGCTGGCTGGTTTATTGCTGATAAATCTGGAGCCGGTG
AGCGTGGGTCTCGCGGTATCATTGCAGCACTGGGGCCAGATGGTAAGCCCTCCCGTATCGTAGTTATCTA
CACGACGGGGAGTCAGGCAACTATGGATGAACGAAATAGACAGATCGCTGAGATAGGTGCCTCACTGATT
AAGCATTGGCCTCAGGATTAGTGCTTCATCCCCGTGGCCCGTTGCTCGCGTTTGCTGGCGGTGTCCCCGG
AAGAAATATATTTGCATGTCTTTAGTTCTATGATGACACAAACCCCGCCCAGCGTCTTGTCATTGGCGAA
TTCGAACACGCAGATGCAGTCGGGGCGGCGCGGTCCGAGGTCCACTTCGCATATTAAGGTGACGCGTGTG
GCCTCGAACACCGAGCGACCCTGCAGCGACCCGCTTAACAGCGTCAACAGCGTGCCGCAGATCCCGGGGG
GCAATGAGATATGAAAAAGCCTGAACTCACCGCGACGTCTGTCGAGAAGTTTCTGATCGAAAAGTTCGAC
AGCGTCTCCGACCTGATGCAGCTCTCGGAGGGCGAAGAATCTCGTGCTTTCAGCTTCGATGTAGGAGGGC
GTGGATATGTCCTGCGGGTAAATAGCTGCGCCGATGGTTTCTACAAAGATCGTTATGTTTATCGGCACTT
TGCATCGGCCGCGCTCCCGATTCCGGAAGTGCTTGACATTGGGGAATTCAGCGAGAGCCTGACCTATTGC
ATCTCCCGCCGTGCACAGGGTGTCACGTTGCAAGACCTGCCTGAAACCGAACTGCCCGCTGTTCTGCAGC
CGGTCGCGGAGGCCATGGATGCGATCGCTGCGGCCGATCTTAGCCAGACGAGCGGGTTCGGCCCATTCGG
ACCGCAAGGAATCGGTCAATACACTACATGGCGTGATTTCATATGCGCGATTGCTGATCCCCATGTGTAT
CACTGGCAAACTGTGATGGACGACACCGTCAGTGCGTCCGTCGCGCAGGCTCTCGATGAGCTGATGCTTT
GGGCCGAGGACTGCCCCGAAGTCCGGCACCTCGTGCACGCGGATTTCGGCTCCAACAATGTCCTGACGGA
CAATGGCCGCATAACAGCGGTCATTGACTGGAGCGAGGCGATGTTCGGGGATTCCCAATACGAGGTCGCC
AACATCTTCTTCTGGAGGCCGTGGTTGGCTTGTATGGAGCAGCAGACGCGCTACTTCGAGCGGAGGCATC
CGGAGCTTGCAGGATCGCCGCGGCTCCGGGCGTATATGCTCCGCATTGGTCTTGACCAACTCTATCAGAG
CTTGGTTGACGGCAATTTCGATGATGCAGCTTGGGCGCAGGGTCGATGCGACGCAATCGTCCGATCCGGA
GCCGGGACTGTCGGGCGTACACAAATCGCCCGCAGAAGCGCGGCCGTCTGGACCGATGGCTGTGTAGAAG
TACTCGCCGATAGTGGAAACCGACGCCCCAGCACTCGTCCGGATCGGGAGATGGGGGAGGCTAACTGAAA
CACGGAAGGAGACAATACCGGAAGGAACCCGCGCTATGACGGCAATAAAAAGACAGAATAAAACGCACGG
GTGTTGGGTCGTTTGTTCATAAACGCGGGGTTCGGTCCCAGGGCTGGCACTCTGTCGATACCCCACCGAG
ACCCCATTGGGGCCAATACGCCCGCGTTTCTTCCTTTTCCCCACCCCACCCCCCAAGTTCGGGTGAAGGC
CCAGGGCTCGCAGCCAACGTCGGGGCGGCAGGCCCTGCCATAGCCACTGGCCCCGTGGGTTAGGGACGGG
GTCCCCCATGGGGAATGGTTTATGGTTCGTGGGGGTTATTATTTTGGGCGTTGCGTGGGGTCAGGTCCAC
GACTGGACTGAGCAGACAGACCCATGGTTTTTGGATGGCCTGGGCATGGACCGCATGTACTGGCGCGACA
CGAACACCGGGCGTCTGTGGCTGCCAAACACCCCCGACCCCCAAAAACCACCGCGCGGATTTCTGGCGCC
GCCGGACGAACTAAACCTGACTACGACATCTCTGCCCCTTCTTCGCTGGTACGAGGAGCGCTTTGCCTCA
GGTCATGACCAAAATCCCTTAACGTGAGTTTTCGTTCCACTGAGCGTCAGACCCCGTAGAAAAGATCAAA
GGATCTTCTTGAGATCCTTTTTTTCTGCGCGTAATCTGCTGCTTGCAAACAAAAAAACCACCGCTACCAG
CGGTGGTTTGTTTGCCGGATCAAGAGCTACCAACTCTTTTTCCGAAGGTAACTGGCTTCAGCAGAGCGCA
GATACCAAATACTGTTCTTCTAGTGTAGCCGTAGTTAGGCCACCACTTCAAGAACTCTGTAGCACCGCCT
ACATACCTCGCTCTGCTAATCCTGTTACCAGTGGCTGCTGCCAGTGGCGATAAGTCGTGTCTTACCGGGT
TGGACTCAAGACGATAGTTACCGGATAAGGCGCAGCGGTCGGGCTGAACGGGGGGTTCGTGCACACAGCC
CAGCTTGGAGCGAACGACCTACACCGAACTGAGATACCTACAGCGTGAGCTATGAGAAAGCGCCACGCTT
CCCGAAGGGAGAAAGGCGGACAGGTATCCGGTAAGCGGCAGGGTCGGAACAGGAGAGCGCACGAGGGAGC
TTCCAGGGGGAAACGCCTGGTATCTTTATAGTCCTGTCGGGTTTCGCCACCTCTGACTTGAGCGTCGATT
TTTGTGATGCTCGTCAGGGGGGCGGAGCCTATGGAAAAACGCCAGCAACGCGGCCTTTTTACGGTTCCTG
GCCTTTTGCTGGCCTTTTGCTCACATGTTCTTTCCTGCGTTATCCCCTGATTCTGTGGATAACCGTATTA
CCGCC
