>Addgene plasmid #53974 | pCMV3FLAG_hGTPBP4 | addgene partial sequence | sequence record 90843 | CMV-F 5'-CGCAAATGGGCGGTAGGCGTG-3'
TCAGATCCGCTAGCGATTACGCCAAGCTCGAAATTAACCCTCACTAAAGGGAACAAAAGCTGGAGCTCCA
CCGCGGTGGCGGCCGCCACCATGGATTACAAGGATGACGACGATAAGGACTATAAGGACGATGATGACAA
GGACTACAAAGATGATGACGATAAAGCCCGGGCGGGATCCCCCGGGCTGCAGGAATTCGATATCGCACAT
TACAACTTCAAGAAAATTACGGTGGTGCCGTCCGCCAAGGACTTCATAGACCTCACGTTGTCGAAGACTC
AACGAAAGACTCCAACCGTTATTCATAAACATTACCAAATACATCGCATTAGACATTTTTACATGAGAAA
AGTCAAATTTACTCAACAGAATTACCATGATAGACTTTCACAAATTCTAACAGATTTCCCCAAATTGGAT
GATATTCATCCGTTCTATGCTGATTTGATGAATATTCTCTACGACAAGGATCATTACAAGTTGGCTCTGG
GGCAAATAAATATTGCCAAAAATTTAGTGGACAATGTTGCTAAAGATTATGTGCGACTGATGAAGTATGG
CGACTCTCTCTACCGCTGCAAACAGCTGAAGCGTGCGGCCCTGGGACGGATGTGCACAGTGATCAAGAGG
CAGAAGCAGAGTTTGGAGTATTTGGAGCAAGTGCGTCAGCATTTATCCCGTTTGCCAACCATTGATCCGA
ATACCAGGACCCTGCTTTTGTGTGGGTACCCAAATGTTGGGAAGTCCAGCTTCGTCAACAAGGTGACGAG
AGCAGACGTGGATGTCCAGCCCTATGCGTTCACAACCAAGTCTCTGTTTGTTGGGCACATGGATTATAAG
TATCTACGTTGGCAGGTTGTAGACACTCCT
