>Addgene plasmid #53974 | pCMV3FLAG_hGTPBP4 | addgene partial sequence | sequence record 90846 | BGH-rev 5'-TAGAAGGCACAGTCGAGG-3'
TACGACTCACTATAGGGCGAATTGGGTACACTTACCTGGTACCTTAATTAATTAAGGTATCCTATCTCCT
GTCCTTTTTACCAGCTTTCCTCTTCCCAGACAGCAAGTGCTTGGGCTTCATATCAAACACGTGTCTATCC
GCCTCCCCTTTCTTCCCCAACCGATTCATCTTCTTCTGAGCATTCTTCATCATAGTCTTGGCTTTCTTCA
CCATCTTGACATCCCTAAGACCAGAAACGTCACGTGGAGTTCGAGAGCAACTCCCACTCCGGGCCACAGA
GGATGGGGGAGCAGAGTCTTCCCGCCTTCTTTTCCTAGTGATGCTCCGGGATCTTCTTGCCTGGACTGCG
TAATGGGCATCGTCTTTATCGTCCATGTCAACACCAAGACTATGCATCTCCTTCTCCAAAACTGTCCTCT
GAACCTTCTTAGCAGTTCGCGGCATCCTGGGTCCCTGTGTATTCTTTTCTTTGGACTCCAGAATTTTCAA
CTTCTTTTTCTCTCGAATTTGCTTTGCCAGCTGTCGGATTTCCAGCATCTCTTCGTCTTCACTCTCAGAT
ACACTGTCATACTCTCCAGCAGCTGTTCTCAGCTCTTCTTCTTTTTCTAATTCTTCCAATTTCTTCATGA
TGGCTGGATCAATATAATCAGCTATATTATGGCCTTCCCAGATTTCTGGTATCTTATCATGTTTT
